>Addgene plasmid | pCE-BiFC-VC155 Sequencing Result | analyzer sequence | sequence record 27897
NAGTGGTAAAGTGACATGATTATAGTTTGAAGATTTCTAATTTCACAATTAGAGCAAATGTTGTTCGGTA
TTTATTTTCAACGGTATTTATACTATTTTCCACCTTTTTCTAGAACATTCNAGCTGCTTGTTGCAAAAGG
AGGGCGACTCACATTCGGTACATGGAAAAGTAGTGTACACAATAAAGAGACCCAGATACATTTTCCGTCT
GCGTCTCTTTGCACCCACCGGGAGTATTTTCAAACGAATGCATCTAGGACCTTCTAGAACATTCTGTAAG
GCTGCAGAATGCGGGTATATAAGGAAAGCGGGCTCAGAGGAAGCCAACNCGCTTTGTTCTAGTGCATCTA
AAAAACTTCGAAAATCCTCATCGGATCCCCGGGANNGGCCAANGGACCCNAAGGTATGTTTCGAATGATA
CTAACATAACATAGAACATTTTCAGGAGGACCCTTGGCTAGCAATTGTACCC
